Addgene plasmid #132060: pDONR221_SLC36A3
Purpose: Gateway entry clone with codon-optimized ORF sequence for subcloning into custom expression vectors
Depositing lab: RESOLUTE Consortium & Giulio Superti-Furga. Depositing organization: CeMM Research Center for Molecular Medicine. Publication: The RESOLUTE consortium: unlocking SLC transporters for drug discovery. Superti-Furga G, Lackner D, Wiedmer T, Ingles-Prieto A, Barbosa B, Girardi E, Goldmann U, Gurtl B, Klavins K, Klimek C, Lindinger S, Lineiro-Retes E, Muller AC, Onstein S, Redinger G, Reil D, Sedlyarov V, Wolf G, Crawford M, Everley R, ... Steppan CM. Nat Rev Drug Discov. 2020 Jul;19(7):429-430. doi: 10.1038/d41573-020-00056-6. PubMed 32265506.
Backbone
  Vector backbone: pDONR221
  Backbone manufacturer: Thermo Fisher Scientific
  Backbone size w/o insert (bp): 2550
  Vector type: Mammalian Expression
Growth in bacteria
  Bacterial resistance: Kanamycin, 50 μg/mL
  Growth temperature: 37°C
  Growth strain: Stbl3
  Copy number: High Copy
Gene/Insert
  Gene/Insert name: SLC36A3 (alt name: PAT3, TRAMD2, tramdorin2)
  Species: H. sapiens (human)
  Insert size (bp): 1410
  Entrez Gene: SLC36A3 (a.k.a. PAT3, TRAMD2, FLJ16658, MGC119638, MGC119639, MGC119641, tramdorin2)
  Cloning method: Gateway Cloning
  Sequencing primers: 5′ M13-fwd; 3′ M13-rev
Terms and licenses: Academic/Nonprofit Terms; Industry Terms
Depositor comments: For more information on the full Resolute plasmid collection, please see www.addgene.org/depositor-collections/re-solute/. Please provide your feedback on this plasmid to the RESOLUTE consortium by filling out their RESOLUTE repository feedback form: https://forms.office.com/Pages/ResponsePage.aspx?id=0e05yklzmkS7rjFGQL4N7z4feCLQvEJAmVcOCM_u885UN1JJRko0Ukg4TVQwNTZLOUxPQVJWT1NHUCQlQCN0PWcu
How to cite: pDONR221_SLC36A3 was a gift from RESOLUTE Consortium & Giulio Superti-Furga (Addgene plasmid # 132060 ; http://n2t.net/addgene:132060 ; RRID:Addgene_132060)
