[The description below was written by a language model from this plasmid's Addgene catalogue record and pLannotate feature annotations shown in this document.]
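Description:
pDONR221_SLC36A3 is a Gateway entry clone built on the pDONR221 backbone, carrying a codon-optimized open reading frame for human SLC36A3 (also known as PAT3, TRAMD2 or tramdorin2), a member of the solute carrier family. It belongs to a large collection of SLC transporter clones assembled to support systematic study of these proteins as drug targets. The plasmid is about 3.96 kb and is maintained in E. coli at high copy through a ColE1/pUC-type origin, with selection by a kanamycin resistance gene (aminoglycoside phosphotransferase).

The 1,410 bp SLC36A3 coding sequence sits between attL1 and attL2 recombination sites, the arrangement produced when an attB-flanked fragment is recombined into a donor vector. These sites allow the ORF to be moved directionally, by an LR Clonase reaction, into any attR-containing destination vector. Although the catalogue lists the vector type as mammalian expression, the feature table shows no eukaryotic promoter, polyadenylation signal or tag around the insert, so expression depends on the destination vector chosen; the entry clone itself serves as a transfer and storage intermediate. Upstream of attL1 lie the rrnB T1 and T2 transcription terminators, which insulate the cassette from read-through transcription in bacteria. A T7 promoter lies just beyond attL2 on the reverse strand, oriented towards the insert. Short annotated fragments of lacI and lacZα are backbone remnants with no evident functional role. The record does not state whether the ORF retains a stop codon, which would matter for C-terminal fusions in destination vectors.
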