Features (pLannotate 1.2.2; 10 found; start..end, strand, type, name):
    121..213     +  CDS            lacI (fragment): lac repressor; lacI; The lac repressor binds to the lac operator to inhibit transcription in E. coli. This inhibition can be relieved by adding lactose or isopropyl-β-D-thiogalactopyranoside (IPTG).
    268..295     -  terminator     rrnB T2 terminator: transcription terminator T2 from the E. coli rrnB gene
    427..470     +  terminator     rrnB T1 terminator: Escherichia coli rrnB; transcription terminator T1 from the E. coli rrnB gene
    517..553     -  CDS            lacZα (fragment): LacZα fragment of β-galactosidase; lacZ fragment
    569..668     +  protein_bind   attL1: mutant version of attL; recombination site for the Gateway® LR reaction LR Clonase™
    674..2083    +  CDS            SLC36A3: S36A3_HUMAN - Also known as PAT3, TRAMD2. Experimental evidence at transcript level: Swiss-Prot protein existence level 2. From Homo sapiens (Human).
   2085..2184    -  protein_bind   attL2: mutant version of attL; recombination site for the Gateway® LR reaction LR Clonase™
   2202..2220    -  promoter       T7 promoter: promoter for bacteriophage T7 RNA polymerase
   2354..3163    +  CDS            KanR: aminoglycoside phosphotransferase; aph(3')-Ia; confers resistance to kanamycin in bacteria or G418 (Geneticin®) in eukaryotes
   3310..3898    +  rep_origin     ori: high-copy-number ColE1/pMB1/pBR322/pUC origin of replication
>Addgene plasmid #132060 | pDONR221_SLC36A3 | addgene full sequence | sequence record 263658 | Addgene NGS Result
CTTTCCTGCGTTATCCCCTGATTCTGTGGATAACCGTATTACCGCCTTTGAGTGAGCTGATACCGCTCGC
CGCAGCCGAACGACCGAGCGCAGCGAGTCAGTGAGCGAGGAAGCGGAAGAGCGCCCAATACGCAAACCGC
CTCTCCCCGCGCGTTGGCCGATTCATTAATGCAGCTGGCACGACAGGTTTCCCGACTGGAAAGCGGGCAG
TGAGCGCAACGCAATTAATACGCGTACCGCTAGCCAGGAAGAGTTTGTAGAAACGCAAAAAGGCCATCCG
TCAGGATGGCCTTCTGCTTAGTTTGATGCCTGGCAGTTTATGGCGGGCGTCCTGCCCGCCACCCTCCGGG
CCGTTGCTTCACAACGTTCAAATCCGCTCCCGGCGGATTTGTCCTACTCAGGAGAGCGTTCACCGACAAA
CAACAGATAAAACGAAAGGCCCAGTCTTCCGACTGAGCCTTTCGTTTTATTTGATGCCTGGCAGTTCCCT
ACTCTCGCGTTAACGCTAGCATGGATGTTTTCCCAGTCACGACGTTGTAAAACGACGGCCAGTCTTAAGC
TCGGGCCCCAAATAATGATTTTATTTTGACTGATAGTGACCTGTTCGTTGCAACACATTGATGAGCAATG
CTTTTTTATAATGCCAACTTTGTACAAAAAAGCAGGCTCCACCATGTCCCTGCTGGGCAGGGACTACAAC
TCTGAGCTGAATAGCCTGGATAACGGCCCTCAGTCCCCATCTGAGAGCTCCTCTAGCATCACATCTGAGA
ATGTGCACCCAGCAGGAGAGGCAGGACTGAGCATGATGCAGACCCTGATCCACCTGCTGAAGTGCAATAT
CGGAACAGGACTGCTGGGACTGCCACTGGCCATCAAGAACGCAGGACTGCTGGTGGGACCCGTGAGCCTG
CTGGCAATCGGCGTGCTGACCGTGCACTGCATGGTCATCCTGCTGAACTGTGCCCAGCACCTGAGCCAGA
GACTGCAGAAGACCTTCGTGAATTACGGCGAGGCCACAATGTATGGCCTGGAGACCTGTCCTAACACATG
GCTGAGGGCACACGCCGTGTGGGGCAGATACACCGTGTCCTTCCTGCTGGTCATCACACAGCTGGGCTTT
TGCAGCGTGTACTTCATGTTTATGGCCGACAATCTGCAGCAGATGGTGGAGAAGGCCCACGTGACCAGCA
ACATCTGTCAGCCAAGGGAGATCCTGACCCTGACACCCATCCTGGATATCCGCTTTTATATGCTGATCAT
CCTGCCTTTCCTGATCCTGCTGGTGTTTATCCAGAATCTGAAGGTGCTGTCCGTGTTCTCTACACTGGCC
AACATCACCACACTGGGCAGCATGGCCCTGATCTTTGAGTACATCATGGAGGGCATCCCCTATCCTTCCA
ATCTGCCACTGATGGCCAACTGGAAGACCTTCCTGCTGTTCTTTGGCACCGCCATCTTCACATTTGAGGG
CGTGGGCATGGTGCTGCCTCTGAAGAATCAGATGAAGCACCCACAGCAGTTCAGCTTTGTGCTGTACCTG
GGCATGTCCATCGTGATCATCCTGTACATCCTGCTGGGCACACTGGGCTATATGAAGTTTGGCTCTGACA
CCCAGGCCAGCATCACACTGAACCTGCCCAATTGCTGGCTGTACCAGTCCGTGAAGCTGATGTATTCTAT
CGGCATCTTCTTTACCTATGCCCTGCAGTTCCACGTGCCCGCCGAGATCATCATCCCTTTTGCCATCTCC
CAGGTGAGCGAGTCCTGGGCCCTGTTCGTGGACCTGAGCGTGCGGTCCGCCCTGGTGTGCCTGACCTGCG
TGAGCGCCATCCTGATCCCAAGACTGGACCTGGTCATCTCCCTGGTGGGAAGCGTGAGCTCTAGCGCCCT
GGCCCTGATCATCCCCGCCCTGCTGGAGATCGTGATCTTCTACAGCGAGGACATGTCCTGCGTGACCATC
GCCAAGGATATCATGATCTCCATCGTGGGCCTGCTGGGCTGTATCTTTGGCACATACCAGGCCCTGTATG
AGCTGCCACAGCCCATCTCTCACAGCATGGCCAACAGCACCGGCGTGCACGCCGACCCAGCTTTCTTGTA
CAAAGTTGGCATTATAAGAAAGCATTGCTTATCAATTTGTTGCAACGAACAGGTCACTATCAGTCAAAAT
AAAATCATTATTTGCCATCCAGCTGATATCCCCTATAGTGAGTCGTATTACATGGTCATAGCTGTTTCCT
GGCAGCTCTGGCCCGTGTCTCAAAATCTCTGATGTTACATTGCACAAGATAAAAATATATCATCATGAAC
AATAAAACTGTCTGCTTACATAAACAGTAATACAAGGGGTGTTATGAGCCATATTCAACGGGAAACGTCG
AGGCCGCGATTAAATTCCAACATGGATGCTGATTTATATGGGTATAAATGGGCTCGCGATAATGTCGGGC
AATCAGGTGCGACAATCTATCGCTTGTATGGGAAGCCCGATGCGCCAGAGTTGTTTCTGAAACATGGCAA
AGGTAGCGTTGCCAATGATGTTACAGATGAGATGGTCAGACTAAACTGGCTGACGGAATTTATGCCTCTT
CCGACCATCAAGCATTTTATCCGTACTCCTGATGATGCATGGTTACTCACCACTGCGATCCCCGGAAAAA
CAGCATTCCAGGTATTAGAAGAATATCCTGATTCAGGTGAAAATATTGTTGATGCGCTGGCAGTGTTCCT
GCGCCGGTTGCATTCGATTCCTGTTTGTAATTGTCCTTTTAACAGCGATCGCGTATTTCGTCTCGCTCAG
GCGCAATCACGAATGAATAACGGTTTGGTTGATGCGAGTGATTTTGATGACGAGCGTAATGGCTGGCCTG
TTGAACAAGTCTGGAAAGAAATGCATAAACTTTTGCCATTCTCACCGGATTCAGTCGTCACTCATGGTGA
TTTCTCACTTGATAACCTTATTTTTGACGAGGGGAAATTAATAGGTTGTATTGATGTTGGACGAGTCGGA
ATCGCAGACCGATACCAGGATCTTGCCATCCTATGGAACTGCCTCGGTGAGTTTTCTCCTTCATTACAGA
AACGGCTTTTTCAAAAATATGGTATTGATAATCCTGATATGAATAAATTGCAGTTTCATTTGATGCTCGA
TGAGTTTTTCTAATCAGAATTGGTTAATTGGTTGTAACACTGGCAGAGCATTACGCTGACTTGACGGGAC
GGCGCAAGCTCATGACCAAAATCCCTTAACGTGAGTTACGCGTCGTTCCACTGAGCGTCAGACCCCGTAG
AAAAGATCAAAGGATCTTCTTGAGATCCTTTTTTTCTGCGCGTAATCTGCTGCTTGCAAACAAAAAAACC
ACCGCTACCAGCGGTGGTTTGTTTGCCGGATCAAGAGCTACCAACTCTTTTTCCGAAGGTAACTGGCTTC
AGCAGAGCGCAGATACCAAATACTGTTCTTCTAGTGTAGCCGTAGTTAGGCCACCACTTCAAGAACTCTG
TAGCACCGCCTACATACCTCGCTCTGCTAATCCTGTTACCAGTGGCTGCTGCCAGTGGCGATAAGTCGTG
TCTTACCGGGTTGGACTCAAGACGATAGTTACCGGATAAGGCGCAGCGGTCGGGCTGAACGGGGGGTTCG
TGCACACAGCCCAGCTTGGAGCGAACGACCTACACCGAACTGAGATACCTACAGCGTGAGCTATGAGAAA
GCGCCACGCTTCCCGAAGGGAGAAAGGCGGACAGGTATCCGGTAAGCGGCAGGGTCGGAACAGGAGAGCG
CACGAGGGAGCTTCCAGGGGGAAACGCCTGGTATCTTTATAGTCCTGTCGGGTTTCGCCACCTCTGACTT
GAGCGTCGATTTTTGTGATGCTCGTCAGGGGGGCGGAGCCTATGGAAAAACGCCAGCAACGCGGCCTTTT
TACGGTTCCTGGCCTTTTGCTGGCCTTTTGCTCACATGTT
