>Addgene plasmid #132060 | pDONR221_SLC36A3 | depositor partial sequence | sequence record 253520 | Codon-optimized ORF of SLC36A3
ATGTCCCTGCTGGGCAGGGACTACAACTCTGAGCTGAATAGCCTGGATAACGGCCCTCAGTCCCCATCTG
AGAGCTCCTCTAGCATCACATCTGAGAATGTGCACCCAGCAGGAGAGGCAGGACTGAGCATGATGCAGAC
CCTGATCCACCTGCTGAAGTGCAATATCGGAACAGGACTGCTGGGACTGCCACTGGCCATCAAGAACGCA
GGACTGCTGGTGGGACCCGTGAGCCTGCTGGCAATCGGCGTGCTGACCGTGCACTGCATGGTCATCCTGC
TGAACTGTGCCCAGCACCTGAGCCAGAGACTGCAGAAGACCTTCGTGAATTACGGCGAGGCCACAATGTA
TGGCCTGGAGACCTGTCCTAACACATGGCTGAGGGCACACGCCGTGTGGGGCAGATACACCGTGTCCTTC
CTGCTGGTCATCACACAGCTGGGCTTTTGCAGCGTGTACTTCATGTTTATGGCCGACAATCTGCAGCAGA
TGGTGGAGAAGGCCCACGTGACCAGCAACATCTGTCAGCCAAGGGAGATCCTGACCCTGACACCCATCCT
GGATATCCGCTTTTATATGCTGATCATCCTGCCTTTCCTGATCCTGCTGGTGTTTATCCAGAATCTGAAG
GTGCTGTCCGTGTTCTCTACACTGGCCAACATCACCACACTGGGCAGCATGGCCCTGATCTTTGAGTACA
TCATGGAGGGCATCCCCTATCCTTCCAATCTGCCACTGATGGCCAACTGGAAGACCTTCCTGCTGTTCTT
TGGCACCGCCATCTTCACATTTGAGGGCGTGGGCATGGTGCTGCCTCTGAAGAATCAGATGAAGCACCCA
CAGCAGTTCAGCTTTGTGCTGTACCTGGGCATGTCCATCGTGATCATCCTGTACATCCTGCTGGGCACAC
TGGGCTATATGAAGTTTGGCTCTGACACCCAGGCCAGCATCACACTGAACCTGCCCAATTGCTGGCTGTA
CCAGTCCGTGAAGCTGATGTATTCTATCGGCATCTTCTTTACCTATGCCCTGCAGTTCCACGTGCCCGCC
GAGATCATCATCCCTTTTGCCATCTCCCAGGTGAGCGAGTCCTGGGCCCTGTTCGTGGACCTGAGCGTGC
GGTCCGCCCTGGTGTGCCTGACCTGCGTGAGCGCCATCCTGATCCCAAGACTGGACCTGGTCATCTCCCT
GGTGGGAAGCGTGAGCTCTAGCGCCCTGGCCCTGATCATCCCCGCCCTGCTGGAGATCGTGATCTTCTAC
AGCGAGGACATGTCCTGCGTGACCATCGCCAAGGATATCATGATCTCCATCGTGGGCCTGCTGGGCTGTA
TCTTTGGCACATACCAGGCCCTGTATGAGCTGCCACAGCCCATCTCTCACAGCATGGCCAACAGCACCGG
CGTGCACGCC
